>Addgene plasmid #156494 | pD649-HAsp-VSTM5-Fc(DAPA)-AviTag-6xHis | addgene full sequence | sequence record 368817 | Addgene NGS Result
GAGTTAGGGGCGGGACTATGGTTGCTGACTAATTGAGATGCATGCTTTGCATACTTCTGCCTGCTGGGGA
GCCTGGGGACTTTCCACACCTGGTTGCTGACTAATTGAGATGCATGCTTTGCATACTTCTGCCTGCTGGG
GAGCCTGGGGACTTTCCACACCCTAACTGACACACATTCCACAGAATTAATTCGCGTTAAATTTTTGTTA
AATCAGCTCATTTTTTAACCAATAGGCCGAAATCGGCAAAATCCCTTATAAATCAAAAGAATAGACCGAG
ATAGGGTTGAGTGTTGTGATGCAATTTCCTCATTTTATTAGGAAAGGACAGTGGGAGTGGCACCTTCCAG
GGTCAAGGAAGGCACGGGGGAGGGGCAAACAACAGATGGCTGGCAACTAGAAGGCACAGTCGAGGCTGAT
TTTCTCTATCTATTTATTTTACTACTCAAGACTATCTTGCAAAGTAGAAGAACCCTGTCTGCAGTATGAC
GACCGTGTATACCCGATTGGCTTACCGGGTAACGCGTTGTGCCAGTGACTACAGGCCGGCCTTAGTGGTG
ATGGTGGTGGTGTTCATGCCACTCAATCTTCTGAGCCTCGAAAATATCATTAAGACCGCTGCCGCCGGGG
CTCAGGCTCAGGGACTTCTGGGTGTAGTGGTTGTGCAGGGCCTCGTGCATCACGCTGCAGCTGAACACGT
TGCCCTGCTGCCACCTGGACTTGTCCACGGTCAGCTTGCTGTACAGGAAGAAGCTGCCGTCGCTGTCCAG
CACTGGGGGGGTGGTCTTGTAGTTGTTCTCGGGCTGGCCGTTGCTCTCCCACTCCACGGCGATATCGCTG
GGGTAGAAGCCCTTCACCAGACAGGTCAGGGACACCTGGTTCTTGGTCATCTCCTCCCGGCTGGGGGGCA
GGGTGTACACCTGGGGCTCCCGTGGCTGGCCCTTGGCCTTGCTGATTGTCTTTTCGATTGGGGCAGCCAG
GGCCTTGTTGGAGACTTTGCACTTGTATTCTTTGCCGTTCAGCCAGTCCTGGTGCAGCACGGTCAGCACG
GACACCACCCTGTAGGTGCTGTTGTACTGCTCCTCTCTGGGCTTGGTCTTGGCGTTGTGCACCTCCACGC
CGTCCACGTACCAGTTGAACTTCACCTCTGGGTCCTCGTGGGACACGGCCACCACCACGCAGGTCACCTC
GGGGGTCCTGCTGATCATCAGGGTGTCCTTGGGCTTGGGGGGGAACAGGAACACGGAAGGCCCTCCCAGC
AGTTCTGGAGCTGGGCAGGGGGGGCAGGTGTGGGTCTTGTCGCCGCCCGGCGCGCCATGCAGGTCCTCGT
ACAGGATCTCGGACACGTGCAGCACGATTGTGCCAAACTGGCTGCTGCCCAGTCTCTCTGTCACGGTGAT
CACGTAGTAGCCGCTGTCTCTGACGCCCACGCTAAACAGCTGGATGCTGCCGTTGTCGAAGGTGCACACT
CTGTCCTTGTGGCTCTGGCTGATATTGGCCTGTGTGCCGGGCTTCCATTCCACGATTTTCTGGGTGCCCC
AGTTGCTGCTGTAGGTCCACTCGATGGTTGGCACGCCGTGACAGGAGTATTCCACGCTCAGCAGGATGTC
CTCTTTCACGGTGGCGTTGATGGTGGCCTGAGGGATGTACAGGGACACGCCTTGAGATTGCAAGGCGGCC
GCAGCGAACACCAGGCAGAAGATGTAGCTCAGGGCAATGATGGTCTTCATGGTGGCGCTAGCAGGCGCGT
TTTCGATAGAACCGAGGTGCAGTTGGACCTGGGAGTGGACACCTGTGGAGAGAAAGGCAAAGTGGATGTT
ATTCTATAGTGTCACCTAAATCGTATGTGTATGATACATAAGGTTATGTATTAATTGTAGCCGCGTTCTA
ACGAAGCCAAGGGGGTGGGCCTATAGACTCTATAGGCGGTACTTACGTCACTCTTGGCACGGGGAATCCG
CGTTCCAATGCACCGTTCCCGGCCGCGGAGGCTGGATCGGTCCCGGTGTCTTCTATGGAGGTCAAAACAG
CGTGGATGGCGTCTCCAGGCGATCTGACGGTTCACTAAACGAGCTCTGCTTATATAGACCTCCCACCGTA
CACGCCTACCGCCCATTTGCGTCAATGGGGCGGAGTTGTTACGACATTTTGGAAAGTCCCGTTGATTTTG
GTGCCAAAACAAACTCCCATTGACGTCAATGGGGTGGAGACTTGGAAATCCCCGTGAGTCAAACCGCTAT
CCACGCCCATTGATGTACTGCCAAAACCGCATCACCATGGTAATAGCGATGACTAATACGTAGATGTACT
GCCAAGTAGGAAAGTCCCATAAGGTCATGTACTGGGCATAATGCCAGGCGGGCCATTTACCGTCATTGAC
GTCAATAGGGGGCGTACTTGGCATATGATACACTTGATGTACTGCCAAGTGGGCAGTTTACCGTAAATAC
TCCACCCATTGACGTCAATGGAAAGTCCCTATTGGCGTTACTATGGGAACATACGTCATTATTGACGTCA
ATGGGCGGGGGTCGTTGGGCGGTCAGCCAGGCGGGCCATTTACCGTAAGTTATGTAACGCGGAACTCCAT
ATATGGGCTATGAACTAATGACCCCGTAATTGATTACTATTAATAACTAGTCAATAATCAATGCCAACAT
GGCGGTCATATTGGACATGAGCCAATATAAATGTACATATTATGATATAGATACAACGTATGCAATGGCC
AATAGCCAATATTGATTTATGCTATATAACCAATGAATAATATGGCTAATGGCCAATATTGAGTCAACGC
CACTGTGCATGAAGCTCGTAATTGTTATCCGCTCACAATTAAGGGCGACACAAAATTTATTCTAAATGAT
AATAAATACTGATAACATCTTATAGTTTGTATTATATTTTGTATTATCGTTGACATGTATAATTTTGATA
TCAAAAACTGATTTTCCCTTTATTATTTTCGAGATTTATTTTCTTAATTCTCTTTAACAAACTAGAAATA
TTGTATATACAAAAAATCATAAATAATAGATGAATAGTTTAATTATAGGTGTTCATCAATCGAAAAAGCA
ACGTATCTTATTTAAAGTGCGTTGCTTTTTTCTCATTTATAAGGTTAAATAATTCTCATATATCAAGCAA
AGTGACAGGCGCCCTTAAATATTCTGACAAATGCTCTTTCCCTAAACTCCCCCCATAAAAAAACCCGCCG
AAGCGGGTTTTTACGTTATTTGCGGATTAACGATTACTCGTTATCAGAACCGCCCAGGGGGCCCGAGCTT
AAGACTGGCCGTCGTTTTACAACACAGAAAGAGTTTGTAGAAACGCAAAAAGGCCATCCGTCAGGGGCCT
TCTGCTTAGTTTGATGCCTGGCAGTTCCCTACTCTCGCCTTCCGCTTCCTCGCTCACTGACTCGCTGCGC
TCGGTCGTTCGGCTGCGGCGAGCGGTATCAGCTCACTCAAAGGCGGTAATACGGTTATCCACAGAATCAG
GGGATAACGCAGGAAAGAACATGTGAGCAAAAGGCCAGCAAAAGGCCAGGAACCGTAAAAAGGCCGCGTT
GCTGGCGTTTTTCCATAGGCTCCGCCCCCCTGACGAGCATCACAAAAATCGACGCTCAAGTCAGAGGTGG
CGAAACCCGACAGGACTATAAAGATACCAGGCGTTTCCCCCTGGAAGCTCCCTCGTGCGCTCTCCTGTTC
CGACCCTGCCGCTTACCGGATACCTGTCCGCCTTTCTCCCTTCGGGAAGCGTGGCGCTTTCTCATAGCTC
ACGCTGTAGGTATCTCAGTTCGGTGTAGGTCGTTCGCTCCAAGCTGGGCTGTGTGCACGAACCCCCCGTT
CAGCCCGACCGCTGCGCCTTATCCGGTAACTATCGTCTTGAGTCCAACCCGGTAAGACACGACTTATCGC
CACTGGCAGCAGCCACTGGTAACAGGATTAGCAGAGCGAGGTATGTAGGCGGTGCTACAGAGTTCTTGAA
GTGGTGGGCTAACTACGGCTACACTAGAAGAACAGTATTTGGTATCTGCGCTCTGCTGAAGCCAGTTACC
TTCGGAAAAAGAGTTGGTAGCTCTTGATCCGGCAAACAAACCACCGCTGGTAGCGGTGGTTTTTTTGTTT
GCAAGCAGCAGATTACGCGCAGAAAAAAAGGATCTCAAGAAGATCCTTTGATCTTTTCTACGGGGTCTGA
CGCTCAGTGGAACGACGCGCGCGTAACTCACGTTAAGGGATTTTGGTCATGAGCAAGGGGTGTTATGAGC
CATATTCAGGTATAAATGGGCTCGCGATAATGTTCAGAATTGGTTAATTGGTTGTAACACTGACCCCTAT
TTGTTTATTTTTCTAAATACATTCAAATATGTATCCGCTCATGAGACAATAACCCTGATAAATGCTTCAA
TAATATTGAAAAAGGAAGAATATGAGTATTCAACATTTCCGTGTCGCCCTTATTCCCTTTTTTGCGGCAT
TTTGCCTTCCTGTTTTTGCTCACCCAGAAACGCTGGTGAAAGTAAAAGATGCTGAAGATCAGTTGGGTGC
ACGAGTGGGTTACATCGAACTGGATCTCAACAGCGGTAAGATCCTTGAGAGTTTTCGCCCCGAAGAACGT
TTTCCAATGATGAGCACTTTTAAAGTTCTGCTATGTGGCGCGGTATTATCCCGTATTGACGCCGGGCAAG
AGCAACTCGGTCGCCGCATACACTATTCTCAGAATGACTTGGTTGAGTACTCACCAGTCACAGAAAAGCA
TCTTACGGATGGCATGACAGTAAGAGAATTATGCAGTGCTGCCATAACCATGAGTGATAACACTGCGGCC
AACTTACTTCTGACAACGATCGGAGGACCGAAGGAGCTAACCGCTTTTTTGCACAACATGGGGGATCATG
TAACTCGCCTTGATCGTTGGGAACCGGAGCTGAATGAAGCCATACCAAACGACGAGCGTGACACCACGAT
GCCTGTAGCGATGGCAACAACGTTGCGCAAACTATTAACTGGCGAACTACTTACTCTAGCTTCCCGGCAA
CAATTAATAGACTGGATGGAGGCGGATAAAGTTGCAGGACCACTTCTGCGCTCGGCCCTTCCGGCTGGCT
GGTTTATTGCTGATAAATCCGGAGCCGGTGAGCGTGGTTCTCGCGGTATCATCGCAGCGCTGGGGCCAGA
TGGTAAGCCCTCCCGTATCGTAGTTATCTACACGACGGGGAGTCAGGCAACTATGGATGAACGAAATAGA
CAGATCGCTGAGATAGGTGCCTCACTGATTAAGCATTGGTAATGACCATGATTACGCCAAGCTCTAGCTA
GAGGTCGACGGTATACAGACATGATAAGATACATTGATGAGTTTGGACAAACCACAACTAGAATGCAGTG
AAAAAAATGCTTTATTTGTGAAATTTGTGATGCTATTGCTTTATTTGTAACCATTATAAGCTGCAATAAA
CAAGTTGGGGTGGGCGAAGAACTCCAGCATGAGATCCCCGCGCTGGAGGATCATCCAGCCGGCGTCCCGG
AAAACGATTCCGAAGCCCAACCTTTCATAGAAGGCGGCGGTGGAATCGAAATCTCGTAGCACGTGTCAGG
CACCGGGCTTGCGGGTCATGCACCAGGTGCGCGGTCCTTCGGGCACCTCGACGTCGGCGGTGACGGTGAA
GCCGAGCCGCTCGTAGAAGGGGAGGTTGCGGGGCGCGGATGTCTCCAGGAAGGCGGGCACCCCGGCGCGC
TCGGCCGCCTCCACTCCGGGGAGCACGACGGCGCTGCCCAGACCCTTGCCCTGGTGGTCGGGCGAGACGC
CGACGGTGGCCAGGAACCACGCGGGCTCCTTGGGCCGGTGCGGCGCCAGGAGGCCTTCCATCTGTTGCTG
CGCGGCCAGCCGGGAACCGCTCAACTCGGCCATGCGCGGGCCGATCTCGGCGAACACCGCCCCCGCTTCG
ACGCTCTCCGGCGTGGTCCAGACCGCCACCGCGGCGCCGTCGTCCGCGACCCACACCTTGCCGATGTCGA
GCCCGACGCGCGTGAGGAAGAGTTCTTGCAGCTCGGTGACCCGCTCGATGTGGCGGTCCGGATCGACGGT
GTGGCGCGTGGCGGGGTAGTCGGCGAACGCGGCGGCGAGGGTGCGTACGGCCCTGGGGACGTCGTCGCGG
GTGGCGAGGCGCACCGTGGGCTTGTACTCGGTCATGGTTTAGTTCCTCACCTTGTCGTATTATACTATGC
CGATATACTATGCCGATGATTAATTGTCAACACGTGCTGATCAGATCCGAAAATGGATATACAAGCTCCC
GGGAGCTTTTTGCAAAAGCCTAGGCCTCCAAAAAAGCCTCCTCACTACTTCTGGAATAGCTCAGAGGCAG
AGGCGGCCTCGGCCTCTGCATAAATAAAAAAAATTAGTCAGCCATGGGGCGGAGAATGGGCGGAACTGGG
CGGAGTTAGGGGCGGGATGGGCG
Features (pLannotate 1.2.2; 21 found; start..end, strand, type, name):
    189..297     -  rep_origin     f1 ori (fragment): f1 bacteriophage origin of replication; arrow indicates direction of (+) strand synthesis
    298..409     -  polyA_signal   bGH poly(A) signal: bovine growth hormone polyadenylation signal
    624..1301    -  CDS            IGHG1 (fragment): IGHG1_HUMAN - Experimental evidence at protein level: Swiss-Prot protein existence level 1. Constant region of immunoglobulin heavy chains. Immunoglobulins, also known as antibodies, are membrane-bound or secreted glycoproteins produced by B lymphocytes. In the recognition phase of humoral immunity, the membrane-bound immunoglobulins serve as receptors which, upon binding of a specific antigen, trigger the clonal expansion and differentiation of B lymphocytes into immunoglobulins- secreting plasma cells. Secreted immunoglobulins mediate the effector phase of humoral immunity, which results in
   1317..1691    -  CDS            Vstm5 (fragment): VSTM5_MOUSE - Experimental evidence at protein level: Swiss-Prot protein existence level 1. Cell adhesion-like membrane protein of the central nervous system (CNS) which modulates both the position and complexity of central neurons by altering their membrane morphology and dynamics. Involved in the formation of neuronal dendrites and protrusions including dendritic filopodia. In synaptogenesis, regulates synapse formation by altering dendritic spine morphology and actin distribution. Promotes formation of unstable neuronal spines such as thin and branched types. Regulates neuronal morphogenesi
   1782..1819    -  CDS            IgH signal sequence (fragment): signal sequence from the mouse immunoglobulin heavy chain variable region
   1823..1841    -  promoter       SP6 promoter: promoter for bacteriophage SP6 RNA polymerase
   1893..1936    -  intron         CMV intron (fragment): modified intron A from human cytomegalovirus
   2072..2275    -  promoter       CMV promoter: human cytomegalovirus (CMV) immediate early promoter
   2276..2579    -  enhancer       CMV enhancer: human cytomegalovirus immediate early enhancer
   2822..2838    -  protein_bind   lac operator: The lac repressor binds to the lac operator to inhibit transcription in E. coli. This inhibition can be relieved by adding lactose or isopropyl-β-D-thiogalactopyranoside (IPTG). lac repressor encoded by lacI
   3294..3313    +  CDS            lacZα (fragment): LacZα fragment of β-galactosidase; lacZ fragment
   3338..3355    -  terminator     rrnB T2 terminator (fragment): transcription terminator T2 from the E. coli rrnB gene
   3580..4168    -  rep_origin     ori: high-copy-number ColE1/pMB1/pBR322/pUC origin of replication
   4279..4303    +  CDS            KanR (fragment): aminoglycoside phosphotransferase; aph(3')-Ia; confers resistance to kanamycin
   4333..4429    +  promoter       AmpR promoter (fragment): bla
   4432..5292    +  CDS            AmpR: β-lactamase; bla; confers resistance to ampicillin, carbenicillin, and related antibiotics
   5345..5466    -  polyA_signal   SV40 poly(A) signal: SV40 polyadenylation signal
   5461..5586    -  CDS            ble (fragment): BLE_KLEPN - Experimental evidence at protein level: Swiss-Prot protein existence level 1. Binding protein with a strong affinity to the bleomycin family of antibiotics. Binds to CL990; an antimitotic-antibiotic compound. From Klebsiella pneumoniae.
   5596..6195    -  CDS            PuroR (fragment): puromycin N-acetyltransferase; pac from Streptomyces; confers resistance to puromycin
   6214..6261    -  promoter       EM7 promoter: synthetic bacterial promoter&nbsp
   6309..175     -  promoter       SV40 promoter (across the origin): SV40 enhancer and early promoter
