[The description below was written by a language model from this plasmid's Addgene catalogue record and pLannotate feature annotations shown in this document.]
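Description:
pD649-HAsp-VSTM5-Fc(DAPA)-AviTag-6xHis is a mammalian expression plasmid built on the pD649 backbone for producing the extracellular domain of human VSTM5 (a 357 bp insert) as a secreted fusion protein. It is propagated in E. coli from a high-copy ColE1/pUC-type origin under ampicillin selection (AmpR, β-lactamase). The sequenced record is 6,463 nt, consistent with the stated backbone plus insert.

Expression is driven by the CMV immediate-early enhancer and promoter, followed by a fragment of CMV intron A. An SP6 phage promoter lies just upstream of the coding region and can serve for in vitro transcription or as a sequencing primer site. The open reading frame begins with a signal peptide: the name indicates an HA signal peptide, although the automated annotation matched a short fragment to a mouse IgH signal sequence. The signal peptide directs the product into the secretory pathway. The VSTM5 ectodomain was cloned between retained NotI and AscI sites; the annotation tool matched it to the mouse orthologue, but the catalogue states it is human. It is fused at its C terminus to a human IgG1 Fc carrying the D265A and P329A (DAPA) substitutions, generally used to reduce Fc effector binding. An AviTag for site-specific biotinylation and a 6xHis tag for affinity purification follow, and a bGH polyadenylation signal ends the unit.

A separate SV40 promoter/EM7 cassette with a puromycin resistance gene (annotated as a fragment), a ble fragment and an SV40 poly(A) signal is also annotated, potentially allowing selection in mammalian cells. The plasmid belongs to a collection made for a human IgSF cell-surface protein interaction screen. The depositor notes that some members may carry an IS4-like transposase upstream of the CMV promoter, though none is annotated here.
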