Addgene plasmid #156494: pD649-HAsp-VSTM5-Fc(DAPA)-AviTag-6xHis
Purpose: Mammalian expression of cell-surface protein extracellular domain fused to Fc(DAPA)-Avi-6xHis. Protein is secreted from cells.
Depositing lab: Chris Garcia. Depositing organization: Stanford University. Publication: A Human IgSF Cell-Surface Interactome Reveals a Complex Network of Protein-Protein Interactions. Wojtowicz WM, Vielmetter J, Fernandes RA, Siepe DH, Eastman CL, Chisholm GB, Cox S, Klock H, Anderson PW, Rue SM, Miller JJ, Glaser SM, Bragstad ML, Vance J, Lam AW, Lesley SA, Zinn K, Garcia KC. Cell. 2020 Aug 20;182(4):1027-1043.e17. doi: 10.1016/j.cell.2020.07.025. PubMed 32822567.
Backbone
  Vector backbone: pD649
  Backbone size w/o insert (bp): 6106
  Vector type: Mammalian Expression
Growth in bacteria
  Bacterial resistance: Ampicillin, 100 μg/mL
  Growth temperature: 37°C
  Growth strain: DH5alpha
  Copy number: High Copy
Gene/Insert
  Gene/Insert name: VSTM5
  Species: H. sapiens (human)
  Insert size (bp): 357
  Mutation: Fc region of human IgG contains D265A and P329A mutations (DAPA)
  Entrez Gene: C11orf90
  Promoter: CMV/SP6
  Tag / fusion protein: Fc(DAPA)-AviTag-6xHis (C terminal on backbone)
  Cloning method: Restriction Enzyme; 5′ cloning site GCGGCCGC (not destroyed); 3′ cloning site GGCGCGCC (not destroyed)
  Sequencing primers: 5′ ATTTAGGTGACACTATAG; 3′ CACGTACCAGTTGAACTTCACC
Resource information
  A portion of this plasmid was derived from a plasmid made by: synthesis by ThermoFisher
Terms and licenses: Academic/Nonprofit Terms; Industry Terms: Not Available to Industry
Depositor comments: Some plasmids in this collection may have an IS4-like element ISVsa5 family transposase upstream of the CMV promoter.
How to cite: pD649-HAsp-VSTM5-Fc(DAPA)-AviTag-6xHis was a gift from Chris Garcia (Addgene plasmid # 156494 ; http://n2t.net/addgene:156494 ; RRID:Addgene_156494)
